Addgene plasmid #90909: TBCB E12.4 gRNA
Purpose: 3rd generation lentiviral gRNA plasmid targeting human TBCB
Depositing lab: Iain Cheeseman. Depositing organization: Whitehead Institute for Biomedical Research. Publication: Large-Scale Analysis of CRISPR/Cas9 Cell-Cycle Knockouts Reveals the Diversity of p53-Dependent Responses to Cell-Cycle Defects. McKinley KL, Cheeseman IM. Dev Cell. 2017 Feb 27;40(4):405-420.e2. doi: 10.1016/j.devcel.2017.01.012. Epub 2017 Feb 16. PubMed 28216383.
Backbone
  Vector backbone: pLenti-sgRNA
  Backbone manufacturer: Eric Lander & David Sabatini labs (Addgene plasmid #71409)
  Backbone size w/o insert (bp): 9151
  Vector type: Lentiviral, CRISPR
  Selectable markers: Puromycin
Growth in bacteria
  Bacterial resistance: Ampicillin, 100 μg/mL
  Growth temperature: 37°C
  Growth strain: NEB Stable
  Copy number: Unknown
Gene/Insert
  Gene/Insert name: TBCB (Guide Designation E12.4) (alt name: pKMKO series)
  gRNA/shRNA sequence: CACCgCGCCCGCCTTGGTGAGTATG
  Species: H. sapiens (human)
  Promoter: U6
  Cloning method: Restriction Enzyme; 5′ cloning site BsmBI (destroyed during cloning); 3′ cloning site BsmBI (destroyed during cloning)
  Sequencing primers: 5′ hU6-F (5'-GAGGGCCTATTTCCCATGATT-3'); 3′ EF1a-R (5'-CACGGCGACTACTGCACTTA-3')
Terms and licenses: Academic/Nonprofit Terms; Industry Terms: Not Available to Industry
Depositor comments: Please note that gRNA target sequence listed is not strictly the 20nt spacer sequence, but also contains the 5' BsmBI overhang. For more information about knockout human cell lines generated using this plasmid, please see http://cellcycleknockouts.wi.mit.edu/ .
How to cite: TBCB E12.4 gRNA was a gift from Iain Cheeseman (Addgene plasmid # 90909 ; http://n2t.net/addgene:90909 ; RRID:Addgene_90909)
