[The description below was written by a language model from this plasmid's Addgene catalogue record and pLannotate feature annotations shown in this document.]
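Description:
TBCB E12.4 gRNA is a third-generation lentiviral CRISPR guide plasmid built on the pLenti-sgRNA backbone and designed to deliver a single guide RNA against human TBCB. It is propagated in E. coli through a high-copy ColE1/pUC-type origin with ampicillin selection (AmpR). It also carries an f1 origin and remnants of lac and phage-promoter cloning elements from the parental vector. The catalogue lists the empty backbone as 9,151 bp, whereas the sequenced plasmid is 7,302 nt. This would be consistent with loss of a stuffer fragment when the guide oligos were cloned between the two BsmBI sites, which were destroyed in the process, although the record does not state this.

The viral portion runs from an RSV promoter fused to a truncated HIV-1 5' LTR, which makes genomic RNA production Tat-independent, to a self-inactivating ΔU3 3' LTR followed by an SV40 poly(A) signal. Between the LTRs are the Ψ packaging signal with a gag fragment, the RRE for Rev-dependent nuclear export, and a cPPT/CTS. The payload is a human U6 (RNA polymerase III) promoter driving the TBCB-targeting spacer joined to the S. pyogenes tracrRNA-derived scaffold. Downstream, an EF-1α core promoter expresses puromycin N-acetyltransferase for selection of transduced mammalian cells, with a WPRE to enhance transcript expression. No Cas9 is encoded, so the nuclease must be provided separately, for example by a Cas9-expressing cell line. The plasmid belongs to a series of guides used in a large-scale analysis of cell-cycle gene knockouts in human cells, where it serves to generate TBCB knockouts.
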