Features (pLannotate 1.2.2; 27 found; start..end, strand, type, name):
     85..106     +  protein_bind   CAP binding site: CAP binding activates transcription in the presence of cAMP. E. coli catabolite activator protein
    121..151     +  promoter       lac promoter: promoter for the E. coli lac operon
    159..175     +  protein_bind   lac operator: The lac repressor binds to the lac operator to inhibit transcription in E. coli. This inhibition can be relieved by adding lactose or isopropyl-β-D-thiogalactopyranoside (IPTG). lac repressor encoded by lacI
    220..238     +  promoter       T3 promoter: promoter for bacteriophage T3 RNA polymerase
    266..492     +  promoter       RSV promoter: Rous sarcoma virus enhancer/promoter
    493..673     +  LTR            5' LTR (truncated): truncated 5' long terminal repeat (LTR) from HIV-1
    720..845     +  misc_feature   HIV-1 Ψ: packaging signal of human immunodeficiency virus type 1
    829..1192    +  CDS            HIV-1 gag (fragment): gag protein from human immunodeficiency virus 1; gag
   1338..1571    +  misc_feature   RRE: The Rev response element (RRE) of HIV-1 allows for Rev-dependent mRNA export from the nucleus to the cytoplasm.
   1948..1974    +  CDS            Rev (fragment): human immunodeficiency virus 1 (HIV-1) Rev protein; rev; enhances nuclear export of unspliced and incompletely spliced viral mRNAs
   1978..2218    +  promoter       U6 promoter: RNA polymerase III promoter for human U6 snRNA
   2266..2333    +  misc_RNA       tracrRNA (fragment): trans-activating CRISPR RNA for the Streptococcus pyogenes CRISPR/Cas9 system
   2382..2499    +  misc_feature   cPPT/CTS: central polypurine tract and central termination sequence of HIV-1
   2568..2779    +  promoter       EF-1α core promoter: core promoter for human elongation factor EF-1α
   2805..3404    +  CDS            PuroR (fragment): puromycin N-acetyltransferase; pac from Streptomyces; confers resistance to puromycin
   3420..4008    +  misc_feature   WPRE: woodchuck hepatitis virus posttranscriptional regulatory element
   4059..4078    +  misc_feature   cPPT/CTS (fragment): central polypurine tract and central termination sequence of HIV-1
   4080..4313    +  LTR            3' LTR (ΔU3): self-inactivating 3' long terminal repeat (LTR) from HIV-1
   4391..4512    +  polyA_signal   SV40 poly(A) signal: SV40 polyadenylation signal
   4552..4687    +  rep_origin     SV40 ori: SV40 origin of replication
   4708..4726    -  promoter       T7 promoter: promoter for bacteriophage T7 RNA polymerase
   4734..4889    +  CDS            lacZα (fragment): LacZα fragment of β-galactosidase; lacZ fragment
   4894..5322    +  rep_origin     f1 ori (sequence partly withheld): f1 bacteriophage origin of replication; arrow indicates direction of (+) strand synthesis
   5375..5479    +  promoter       AmpR promoter: bla
   5480..6340    +  CDS            AmpR: β-lactamase; bla; confers resistance to ampicillin, carbenicillin, and related antibiotics
   6511..7099    +  rep_origin     ori: high-copy-number ColE1/pMB1/pBR322/pUC origin of replication
   7282..72      +  CDS            lacI (fragment) (across the origin): lac repressor; lacI; The lac repressor binds to the lac operator to inhibit transcription in E. coli. This inhibition can be relieved by adding lactose or isopropyl-β-D-thiogalactopyranoside (IPTG).
>Addgene plasmid #90909 | TBCB E12.4 gRNA | addgene full sequence | sequence record 183160 | Addgene NGS Result
TCTCCCCGCGCGTTGGCCGATTCATTAATGCAGCTGGCACGACAGGTTTCCCGACTGGAAAGCGGGCAGT
GAGCGCAACGCAATTAATGTGAGTTAGCTCACTCATTAGGCACCCCAGGCTTTACACTTTATGCTTCCGG
CTCGTATGTTGTGTGGAATTGTGAGCGGATAACAATTTCACACAGGAAACAGCTATGACCATGATTACGC
CAAGCGCGCAATTAACCCTCACTAAAGGGAACAAAAGCTGGAGCTGCAAGCTTAATGTAGTCTTATGCAA
TACTCTTGTAGTCTTGCAACATGGTAACGATGAGTTAGCAACATGCCTTACAAGGAGAGAAAAAGCACCG
TGCATGCCGATTGGTGGAAGTAAGGTGGTACGATCGTGCCTTATTAGGAAGGCAACAGACGGGTCTGACA
TGGATTGGACGAACCACTGAATTGCCGCATTGCAGAGATATTGTATTTAAGTGCCTAGCTCGATACATAA
ACGGGTCTCTCTGGTTAGACCAGATCTGAGCCTGGGAGCTCTCTGGCTAACTAGGGAACCCACTGCTTAA
GCCTCAATAAAGCTTGCCTTGAGTGCTTCAAGTAGTGTGTGCCCGTCTGTTGTGTGACTCTGGTAACTAG
AGATCCCTCAGACCCTTTTAGTCAGTGTGGAAAATCTCTAGCAGTGGCGCCCGAACAGGGACTTGAAAGC
GAAAGGGAAACCAGAGGAGCTCTCTCGACGCAGGACTCGGCTTGCTGAAGCGCGCACGGCAAGAGGCGAG
GGGCGGCGACTGGTGAGTACGCCAAAAATTTTGACTAGCGGAGGCTAGAAGGAGAGAGATGGGTGCGAGA
GCGTCAGTATTAAGCGGGGGAGAATTAGATCGCGATGGGAAAAAATTCGGTTAAGGCCAGGGGGAAAGAA
AAAATATAAATTAAAACATATAGTATGGGCAAGCAGGGAGCTAGAACGATTCGCAGTTAATCCTGGCCTG
TTAGAAACATCAGAAGGCTGTAGACAAATACTGGGACAGCTACAACCATCCCTTCAGACAGGATCAGAAG
AACTTAGATCATTATATAATACAGTAGCAACCCTCTATTGTGTGCATCAAAGGATAGAGATAAAAGACAC
CAAGGAAGCTTTAGACAAGATAGAGGAAGAGCAAAACAAAAGTAAGACCACCGCACAGCAAGCGGCCGCT
GATCTTCAGACCTGGAGGAGGAGATATGAGGGACAATTGGAGAAGTGAATTATATAAATATAAAGTAGTA
AAAATTGAACCATTAGGAGTAGCACCCACCAAGGCAAAGAGAAGAGTGGTGCAGAGAGAAAAAAGAGCAG
TGGGAATAGGAGCTTTGTTCCTTGGGTTCTTGGGAGCAGCAGGAAGCACTATGGGCGCAGCGTCAATGAC
GCTGACGGTACAGGCCAGACAATTATTGTCTGGTATAGTGCAGCAGCAGAACAATTTGCTGAGGGCTATT
GAGGCGCAACAGCATCTGTTGCAACTCACAGTCTGGGGCATCAAGCAGCTCCAGGCAAGAATCCTGGCTG
TGGAAAGATACCTAAAGGATCAACAGCTCCTGGGGATTTGGGGTTGCTCTGGAAAACTCATTTGCACCAC
TGCTGTGCCTTGGAATGCTAGTTGGAGTAATAAATCTCTGGAACAGATTTGGAATCACACGACCTGGATG
GAGTGGGACAGAGAAATTAACAATTACACAAGCTTAATACACTCCTTAATTGAAGAATCGCAAAACCAGC
AAGAAAAGAATGAACAAGAATTATTGGAATTAGATAAATGGGCAAGTTTGTGGAATTGGTTTAACATAAC
AAATTGGCTGTGGTATATAAAATTATTCATAATGATAGTAGGAGGCTTGGTAGGTTTAAGAATAGTTTTT
GCTGTACTTTCTATAGTGAATAGAGTTAGGCAGGGATATTCACCATTATCGTTTCAGACCCACCTCCCAA
CCCCGAGGGGACCCAGAGAGGGCCTATTTCCCATGATTCCTTCATATTTGCATATACGATACAAGGCTGT
TAGAGAGATAATTAGAATTAATTTGACTGTAAACACAAAGATATTAGTACAAAATACGTGACGTAGAAAG
TAATAATTTCTTGGGTAGTTTGCAGTTTTAAAATTATGTTTTAAAATGGACTATCATATGCTTACCGTAA
CTTGAAAGTATTTCGATTTCTTGGCTTTATATATCTTGTGGAAAGGACGAAACACCGCGCCCGCCTTGGT
GAGTATGGTTTAAGAGCTATGCTGGAAACAGCATAGCAAGTTTAAATAAGGCTAGTCCGTTATCAACTTG
AAAAAGTGGCACCGAGTCGGTGCTTTTTTTGAATTCTAGATCTTGAGACAAATGGCAGTATTCATCCACA
ATTTTAAAAGAAAAGGGGGGATTGGGGGGTACAGTGCAGGGGAAAGAATAGTAGACATAATAGCAACAGA
CATACAAACTAAAGAATTACAAAAACAAATTACAAAAATTCAAAATTTTCGGGTTTATTACAGGGACAGC
AGAGATCCACTTTGGCGCCGGCTCGAGTGGCTCCGGTGCCCGTCAGTGGGCAGAGCGCACATCGCCCACA
GTCCCCGAGAAGTTGGGGGGAGGGGTCGGCAATTGAACCGGTGCCTAGAGAAGGTGGCGCGGGGTAAACT
GGGAAAGTGATGTCGTGTACTGGCTCCGCCTTTTTCCCGAGGGTGGGGGAGAACCGTATATAAGTGCAGT
AGTCGCCGTGAACGTTCTTTTTCGCAACGGGTTTGCCGCCAGAACACAGGTGTCGTGACGCGGGATCCGC
CACCATGACCGAGTACAAGCCCACGGTGCGCCTCGCCACCCGCGACGACGTCCCCAGGGCCGTACGCACC
CTCGCCGCCGCGTTCGCCGACTACCCCGCCACGCGCCACACCGTCGATCCGGACCGCCACATCGAGCGGG
TCACCGAGCTGCAAGAACTCTTCCTCACGCGCGTCGGGCTCGACATCGGCAAGGTGTGGGTCGCGGACGA
CGGCGCCGCGGTGGCGGTCTGGACCACGCCGGAGAGCGTCGAAGCGGGGGCGGTGTTCGCCGAGATCGGC
CCGCGCATGGCCGAGTTGAGCGGTTCCCGGCTGGCCGCGCAGCAACAGATGGAAGGCCTCCTGGCGCCGC
ACCGGCCCAAGGAGCCCGCGTGGTTCCTGGCCACCGTCGGAGTCTCGCCCGACCACCAGGGCAAGGGTCT
GGGCAGCGCCGTCGTGCTCCCCGGAGTGGAGGCGGCCGAGCGCGCCGGGGTGCCCGCCTTCCTGGAGACC
TCCGCGCCCCGCAACCTCCCCTTCTACGAGCGGCTCGGCTTCACCGTCACCGCCGACGTCGAGGTGCCCG
AAGGACCGCGCACCTGGTGCATGACCCGCAAGCCCGGTGCCTGAACGCGTTAAGTCGACAATCAACCTCT
GGATTACAAAATTTGTGAAAGATTGACTGGTATTCTTAACTATGTTGCTCCTTTTACGCTATGTGGATAC
GCTGCTTTAATGCCTTTGTATCATGCTATTGCTTCCCGTATGGCTTTCATTTTCTCCTCCTTGTATAAAT
CCTGGTTGCTGTCTCTTTATGAGGAGTTGTGGCCCGTTGTCAGGCAACGTGGCGTGGTGTGCACTGTGTT
TGCTGACGCAACCCCCACTGGTTGGGGCATTGCCACCACCTGTCAGCTCCTTTCCGGGACTTTCGCTTTC
CCCCTCCCTATTGCCACGGCGGAACTCATCGCCGCCTGCCTTGCCCGCTGCTGGACAGGGGCTCGGCTGT
TGGGCACTGACAATTCCGTGGTGTTGTCGGGGAAATCATCGTCCTTTCCTTGGCTGCTCGCCTGTGTTGC
CACCTGGATTCTGCGCGGGACGTCCTTCTGCTACGTCCCTTCGGCCCTCAATCCAGCGGACCTTCCTTCC
CGCGGCCTGCTGCCGGCTCTGCGGCCTCTTCCGCGTCTTCGCCTTCGCCCTCAGACGAGTCGGATCTCCC
TTTGGGCCGCCTCCCCGCGTCGACTTTAAGACCAATGACTTACAAGGCAGCTGTAGATCTTAGCCACTTT
TTAAAAGAAAAGGGGGGACTGGAAGGGCTAATTCACTCCCAACGAAGACAAGATCTGCTTTTTGCTTGTA
CTGGGTCTCTCTGGTTAGACCAGATCTGAGCCTGGGAGCTCTCTGGCTAACTAGGGAACCCACTGCTTAA
GCCTCAATAAAGCTTGCCTTGAGTGCTTCAAGTAGTGTGTGCCCGTCTGTTGTGTGACTCTGGTAACTAG
AGATCCCTCAGACCCTTTTAGTCAGTGTGGAAAATCTCTAGCAGTACGTATAGTAGTTCATGTCATCTTA
TTATTCAGTATTTATAACTTGCAAAGAAATGAATATCAGAGAGTGAGAGGAACTTGTTTATTGCAGCTTA
TAATGGTTACAAATAAAGCAATAGCATCACAAATTTCACAAATAAAGCATTTTTTTCACTGCATTCTAGT
TGTGGTTTGTCCAAACTCATCAATGTATCTTATCATGTCTGGCTCTAGCTATCCCGCCCCTAACTCCGCC
CATCCCGCCCCTAACTCCGCCCAGTTCCGCCCATTCTCCGCCCCATGGCTGACTAATTTTTTTTATTTAT
GCAGAGGCCGAGGCCGCCTCGGCCTCTGAGCTATTCCAGAAGTAGTGAGGAGGCTTTTTTGGAGGCCTAG
GGACGTACCCAATTCGCCCTATAGTGAGTCGTATTACGCGCGCTCACTGGCCGTCGTTTTACAACGTCGT
GACTGGGAAAACCCTGGCGTTACCCAACTTAATCGCCTTGCAGCACATCCCCCTTTCGCCAGCTGGCGTA
ATAGCGAAGAGGCCCGCACCGATCGCCCTTCCCAACAGTTGCGCAGCCTGAATGGCGAATGGG
[124 nt withheld, positions 4894-5017]
C
[91 nt withheld, positions 5019-5109]
A
[49 nt withheld, positions 5111-5159]
CCTTTGACGTTGGAGTCCACGTTCTTT
[37 nt withheld, positions 5187-5223]
ACCCTATCTCGGTCTATTCTTTTGATTTATAAGGGATTTTGCCGATTTCGGCCTATTGGTTAAAAAATGA
GCTGATTTAACAAAAATTTAACGCGAATTTTAACAAAATATTAACGCTTACAATTTAGGTGGCACTTTTC
GGGGAAATGTGCGCGGAACCCCTATTTGTTTATTTTTCTAAATACATTCAAATATGTATCCGCTCATGAG
ACAATAACCCTGATAAATGCTTCAATAATATTGAAAAAGGAAGAGTATGAGTATTCAACATTTCCGTGTC
GCCCTTATTCCCTTTTTTGCGGCATTTTGCCTTCCTGTTTTTGCTCACCCAGAAACGCTGGTGAAAGTAA
AAGATGCTGAAGATCAGTTGGGTGCACGAGTGGGTTACATCGAACTGGATCTCAACAGCGGTAAGATCCT
TGAGAGTTTTCGCCCCGAAGAACGTTTTCCAATGATGAGCACTTTTAAAGTTCTGCTATGTGGCGCGGTA
TTATCCCGTATTGACGCCGGGCAAGAGCAACTCGGTCGCCGCATACACTATTCTCAGAATGACTTGGTTG
AGTACTCACCAGTCACAGAAAAGCATCTTACGGATGGCATGACAGTAAGAGAATTATGCAGTGCTGCCAT
AACCATGAGTGATAACACTGCGGCCAACTTACTTCTGACAACGATCGGAGGACCGAAGGAGCTAACCGCT
TTTTTGCACAACATGGGGGATCATGTAACTCGCCTTGATCGTTGGGAACCGGAGCTGAATGAAGCCATAC
CAAACGACGAGCGTGACACCACGATGCCTGTAGCAATGGCAACAACGTTGCGCAAACTATTAACTGGCGA
ACTACTTACTCTAGCTTCCCGGCAACAATTAATAGACTGGATGGAGGCGGATAAAGTTGCAGGACCACTT
CTGCGCTCGGCCCTTCCGGCTGGCTGGTTTATTGCTGATAAATCTGGAGCCGGTGAGCGTGGGTCTCGCG
GTATCATTGCAGCACTGGGGCCAGATGGTAAGCCCTCCCGTATCGTAGTTATCTACACGACGGGGAGTCA
GGCAACTATGGATGAACGAAATAGACAGATCGCTGAGATAGGTGCCTCACTGATTAAGCATTGGTAACTG
TCAGACCAAGTTTACTCATATATACTTTAGATTGATTTAAAACTTCATTTTTAATTTAAAAGGATCTAGG
TGAAGATCCTTTTTGATAATCTCATGACCAAAATCCCTTAACGTGAGTTTTCGTTCCACTGAGCGTCAGA
CCCCGTAGAAAAGATCAAAGGATCTTCTTGAGATCCTTTTTTTCTGCGCGTAATCTGCTGCTTGCAAACA
AAAAAACCACCGCTACCAGCGGTGGTTTGTTTGCCGGATCAAGAGCTACCAACTCTTTTTCCGAAGGTAA
CTGGCTTCAGCAGAGCGCAGATACCAAATACTGTTCTTCTAGTGTAGCCGTAGTTAGGCCACCACTTCAA
GAACTCTGTAGCACCGCCTACATACCTCGCTCTGCTAATCCTGTTACCAGTGGCTGCTGCCAGTGGCGAT
AAGTCGTGTCTTACCGGGTTGGACTCAAGACGATAGTTACCGGATAAGGCGCAGCGGTCGGGCTGAACGG
GGGGTTCGTGCACACAGCCCAGCTTGGAGCGAACGACCTACACCGAACTGAGATACCTACAGCGTGAGCT
ATGAGAAAGCGCCACGCTTCCCGAAGGGAGAAAGGCGGACAGGTATCCGGTAAGCGGCAGGGTCGGAACA
GGAGAGCGCACGAGGGAGCTTCCAGGGGGAAACGCCTGGTATCTTTATAGTCCTGTCGGGTTTCGCCACC
TCTGACTTGAGCGTCGATTTTTGTGATGCTCGTCAGGGGGGCGGAGCCTATGGAAAAACGCCAGCAACGC
GGCCTTTTTACGGTTCCTGGCCTTTTGCTGGCCTTTTGCTCACATGTTCTTTCCTGCGTTATCCCCTGAT
TCTGTGGATAACCGTATTACCGCCTTTGAGTGAGCTGATACCGCTCGCCGCAGCCGAACGACCGAGCGCA
GCGAGTCAGTGAGCGAGGAAGCGGAAGAGCGCCCAATACGCAAACCGCC
